Addgene plasmid #244507: R989-X67-566
Purpose: Bacterial protein expression of His6-MBP-tev-Hs.KRAS4b(1-169) Q61E
Depositing lab: Dominic Esposito. Depositing organization: Frederick National Laboratory.
Backbone
  Vector backbone: pDest-566
  Backbone size w/o insert (bp): 6800
  Vector type: Bacterial Expression
Growth in bacteria
  Bacterial resistance: Ampicillin, 100 μg/mL
  Growth temperature: 37°C
  Growth strain: DH5alpha
  Copy number: High Copy
Gene/Insert
  Gene/Insert name: His6-MBP-tev-Hs.KRAS4b(1-169) Q61E
  Species: H. sapiens (human)
  Entrez Gene: KRAS (a.k.a. 'C-K-RAS, C-K-RAS, CFC2, K-RAS2A, K-RAS2B, K-RAS4A, K-RAS4B, K-Ras, K-Ras 2, KI-RAS, KRAS1, KRAS2, NS, NS3, OES, RALD, RASK2, c-Ki-ras, c-Ki-ras2)
  Tag / fusion protein: His6-MBP (N terminal on insert)
  Cloning method: Gateway Cloning
Terms and licenses: Academic/Nonprofit Terms; Industry Terms: Not Available to Industry
How to cite: R989-X67-566 was a gift from Dominic Esposito (Addgene plasmid # 244507 ; http://n2t.net/addgene:244507 ; RRID:Addgene_244507)
