[The description below was written by a language model from this plasmid's Addgene catalogue record and pLannotate feature annotations shown in this document.]
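Description:
R989-X67-566 is a bacterial expression plasmid built on the pDest-566 Gateway destination backbone and designed to produce a tagged, truncated mutant of human KRAS4b in E. coli. It is propagated under ampicillin selection through the β-lactamase gene and replicates from a ColE1/pMB1-family origin. The catalogue lists it as high copy, although the feature table also shows the pBR322-derived rop gene and bom region, which are normally associated with copy-number moderation and mobilisation. An f1 origin is present as well. The short tetracycline-resistance fragments appear to be non-functional remnants of the parental backbone.

The expression cassette is driven by a T7 promoter with an adjacent lac operator and the phage T7 gene 10 ribosome binding site. A plasmid-borne lacI gene supplies repressor, so expression is IPTG-inducible in hosts that provide T7 RNA polymerase. The open reading frame begins with a His6 tag followed by cytosolic maltose-binding protein lacking its signal sequence. It continues through the attB1 site left by Gateway recombination into a TEV protease recognition site and then the KRAS4b coding region for residues 1–169 carrying the Q61E substitution. This region ends before attB2, and downstream lie rrnB T1/T2 terminators and a T7 terminator. A second annotated His-tag fragment lies beyond attB2 and, per the stated insert design, is not expected to be part of the product.

The His6-MBP fusion supports solubility and affinity purification, and TEV cleavage allows removal of the tags to release the KRAS G-domain. The record does not specify downstream applications beyond bacterial protein expression.
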