Features (pLannotate 1.2.2; 27 found; start..end, strand, type, name):
      2..20      +  promoter       T7 promoter: promoter for bacteriophage T7 RNA polymerase
     21..45      +  protein_bind   lac operator: The lac repressor binds to the lac operator to inhibit transcription in E. coli. This inhibition can be relieved by adding lactose or isopropyl-β-D-thiogalactopyranoside (IPTG). lac repressor encoded by lacI
     60..82      +  RBS            RBS: efficient ribosome binding site from bacteriophage T7 gene 10 (Olins and Rangwala, 1989)
     99..116     +  CDS            7xHis (fragment): 6xHis affinity tag
    120..1217    +  CDS            MBP: maltose binding protein from E. coli; malE (mutated); This version of the gene does not encode a signal sequence, so MBP will remain in the cytosol.
   1237..1254    +  protein_bind   attB1 (fragment): mutant version of attB; core recombination site for the Gateway® BP reaction BP Clonase™
   1260..1276    +  CDS            TEV site (fragment): tobacco etch virus (TEV) protease recognition and cleavage site
   1281..1787    +  CDS            K-Ras (fragment): human small GTPase proto-oncoprotein
   1795..1812    -  protein_bind   attB2 (fragment): mutant version of attB; core recombination site for the Gateway® BP reaction BP Clonase™
   1912..1929    +  CDS            9xHis (fragment): 9xHis affinity tag
   1976..2091    +  ncRNA          5S rRNA: Accession: RF00001 - 5S ribosomal RNA
   2095..2181    +  terminator     rrnB T1 terminator: Escherichia coli rrnB; transcription terminator T1 from the E. coli rrnB gene
   2273..2300    +  terminator     rrnB T2 terminator: transcription terminator T2 from the E. coli rrnB gene
   2319..2358    +  promoter       AmpR promoter (fragment): bla
   2368..2415    +  terminator     T7 terminator: transcription terminator for bacteriophage T7 RNA polymerase
   2452..2907    +  rep_origin     f1 ori (sequence partly withheld): f1 bacteriophage origin of replication; arrow indicates direction of (+) strand synthesis
   3022..3882    -  CDS            AmpR: β-lactamase; bla; confers resistance to ampicillin, carbenicillin, and related antibiotics
   3883..3975    -  promoter       AmpR promoter: bla
   4056..4644    +  rep_origin     ori: high-copy-number ColE1/pMB1/pBR322/pUC origin of replication
   4830..4969    -  misc_feature   bom: basis of mobility region from pBR322
   5071..5262    -  CDS            rop: Rop protein, which maintains plasmids at low copy number; rop
   5279..5659    +  CDS            YPB1_ECOLX: Protein predicted: Swiss-Prot protein existence level 4. From Escherichia coli.
   5721..5785    -  CDS            TcR (fragment): tetracycline efflux protein; tet; confers resistance to tetracycline
   5800..5821    -  protein_bind   CAP binding site: CAP binding activates transcription in the presence of cAMP. E. coli catabolite activator protein
   5834..6916    -  CDS            lacI: lac repressor; lacI; The lac repressor binds to the lac operator to inhibit transcription in E. coli. This inhibition can be relieved by adding lactose or isopropyl-β-D-thiogalactopyranoside (IPTG).
   6917..6994    -  promoter       lacI promoter: lacI
   7002..7281    -  CDS            TcR (fragment): tetracycline efflux protein; tet; confers resistance to tetracycline
>Addgene plasmid #244507 | R989-X67-566 | addgene full sequence | sequence record 488801 | Addgene NGS Result
TTAATACGACTCACTATAGGGGAATTGTGAGCGGATAACAATTCCCCTCTAGAAATAATTTTGTTTAACT
TTAAGAAGGAGATATACATATGAGATCCCATCACCATCACCATCACGGCAAAATCGAAGAAGGTAAACTG
GTAATCTGGATTAACGGCGATAAAGGCTATAACGGTCTCGCTGAAGTCGGTAAGAAATTCGAGAAAGATA
CCGGAATTAAAGTCACCGTTGAGCATCCGGATAAACTGGAAGAGAAATTCCCACAGGTTGCGGCAACTGG
CGATGGCCCTGACATTATCTTCTGGGCACACGACCGCTTTGGTGGCTACGCTCAATCTGGCCTGTTGGCT
GAAATCACCCCGGACAAAGCGTTCCAGGACAAGCTGTATCCGTTTACCTGGGATGCCGTACGTTACAACG
GCAAGCTGATTGCTTACCCGATCGCTGTTGAAGCGTTATCGCTGATTTATAACAAAGATCTGCTGCCGAA
CCCGCCAAAAACCTGGGAAGAGATCCCGGCGCTGGATAAAGAACTGAAAGCGAAAGGTAAGAGCGCGCTG
ATGTTCAACCTGCAAGAACCGTACTTCACCTGGCCGCTGATTGCTGCTGACGGGGGTTATGCGTTCAAGT
ATGAAAACGGCAAGTACGACATTAAAGACGTGGGCGTGGATAACGCTGGCGCGAAAGCGGGTCTGACCTT
CCTGGTTGACCTGATTAAAAACAAACACATGAATGCAGACACCGATTACTCCATCGCAGAAGCTGCCTTT
AATAAAGGCGAAACAGCGATGACCATCAACGGCCCGTGGGCATGGTCCAACATCGACACCAGCAAAGTGA
ATTATGGTGTAACGGTACTGCCGACCTTCAAGGGTCAACCATCCAAACCGTTCGTTGGCGTGCTGAGCGC
AGGTATTAACGCCGCCAGTCCGAACAAAGAGCTGGCAAAAGAGTTCCTCGAAAACTATCTGCTGACTGAT
GAAGGTCTGGAAGCGGTTAATAAAGACAAACCGCTGGGTGCCGTAGCGCTGAAGTCTTACGAGGAAGAGT
TGGCGAAAGATCCACGTATTGCCGCCACCATGGAAAACGCCCAGAAAGGTGAAATCATGCCGAACATCCC
GCAGATGTCCGCTTTCTGGTATGCCGTGCGTACTGCGGTGATCAACGCCGCCAGCGGTCGTCAGACTGTC
GATGAAGCCCTGAAAGACGCGCAGACTAATTCGGGATCTGATATCACAAGTTTGTACAAAAAAGTTGGCG
AAAACCTGTACTTCCAAGGCATGACTGAATATAAACTTGTGGTAGTTGGAGCTGGTGGCGTAGGCAAGAG
TGCCTTGACGATACAGCTAATTCAGAATCATTTTGTGGACGAATATGATCCAACAATAGAGGATTCCTAC
AGGAAGCAAGTAGTAATTGATGGAGAAACCTGTCTCTTGGATATTCTCGACACAGCAGGTGAAGAGGAGT
ACAGTGCAATGAGGGACCAGTACATGAGGACTGGGGAGGGCTTTCTTTGTGTATTTGCCATAAATAATAC
TAAATCATTTGAAGATATTCACCATTATAGAGAACAAATTAAAAGAGTTAAGGACTCTGAAGATGTACCT
ATGGTCCTAGTAGGAAATAAATGTGATTTGCCTTCTAGAACAGTAGACACAAAACAGGCTCAGGACTTAG
CAAGAAGTTATGGAATTCCTTTTATTGAAACATCAGCAAAGACAAGACAGGGTGTTGATGATGCCTTCTA
TACATTAGTTCGAGAAATTCGAAAACATAAAGAAAAGTAATCAACTTTCTTGTACAAAGTGGTGATATCG
CTAGCTAGATAGCTAGAAGCTTGCGGCCGCACAGCTGTATACACGTGCAAGCCAGCCAGAACTCGCTCCT
GAAGACCCAGAGGATCTCGAGCACCACCACCACCACCACTAATGTTAATTAAGTTGGGCGTTCCTAGGCT
GATAAAACAGAATTTGCCTGGCGGCAGTAGCGCGGTGGTCCCACCTGACCCCATGCCGAACTCAGAAGTG
AAACGCCGTAGCGCCGATGGTAGTGTGGGGTCTCCCCATGCGAGAGTAGGGAACTGCCAGGCATCAAATA
AAACGAAAGGCTCAGTCGAAAGACTGGGCCTTTCGTTTTATCTGTTGTTTGTCGGTGAACGCTCTCCTGA
GTAGGACAAATCCGCCGGGAGCGGATTTGAACGTTGCGAAGCAACGGCCCGGAGGGTGGCGGGCAGGACG
CCCGCCATAAACTGCCAGGCATCAAATTAAGCAGAAGGCCATCCTGACGGATGGCCTTTTTGCGTTTCTA
CAAACTCTTTTGTTTATTTTTCTAAATACATTCAAATATGTATCCGCTGAGCAATAACTAGCATAACCCC
TTGGGGCCTCTAAACGGGTCTTGAGGGGTTTTTTGCTGAAAGGAGGAACTATATCCGGATTGGCGAATGG
G
[124 nt withheld, positions 2452-2575]
C
[91 nt withheld, positions 2577-2667]
A
[49 nt withheld, positions 2669-2717]
CCTTTGACGTTGGAGTCCACGTTCTTT
[37 nt withheld, positions 2745-2781]
ACCCTATCTCGGTCTATTCTTTTGATTTATAAGGGATTTTGCCGATTTCGGCCTATTGGTTAAAAAATGA
GCTGATTTAACAAAAATTTAACGCGAATTTTAACAAAATATTAACGTTTACAATTTCTGGCGGCACGATG
GCATGAGATTATCAAAAAGGATCTTCACCTAGATCCTTTTAAATTAAAAATGAAGTTTTAAATCAATCTA
AAGTATATATGAGTAAACTTGGTCTGACAGTTACCAATGCTTAATCAGTGAGGCACCTATCTCAGCGATC
TGTCTATTTCGTTCATCCATAGTTGCCTGACTCCCCGTCGTGTAGATAACTACGATACGGGAGGGCTTAC
CATCTGGCCCCAGTGCTGCAATGATACCGCGAGACCCACGCTCACCGGCTCCAGATTTATCAGCAATAAA
CCAGCCAGCCGGAAGGGCCGAGCGCAGAAGTGGTCCTGCAACTTTATCCGCCTCCATCCAGTCTATTAAT
TGTTGCCGGGAAGCTAGAGTAAGTAGTTCGCCAGTTAATAGTTTGCGCAACGTTGTTGCCATTGCTACAG
GCATCGTGGTGTCACGCTCGTCGTTTGGTATGGCTTCATTCAGCTCCGGTTCCCAACGATCAAGGCGAGT
TACATGATCCCCCATGTTGTGCAAAAAAGCGGTTAGCTCCTTCGGTCCTCCGATCGTTGTCAGAAGTAAG
TTGGCCGCAGTGTTATCACTCATGGTTATGGCAGCACTGCATAATTCTCTTACTGTCATGCCATCCGTAA
GATGCTTTTCTGTGACTGGTGAGTACTCAACCAAGTCATTCTGAGAATAGTGTATGCGGCGACCGAGTTG
CTCTTGCCCGGCGTCAATACGGGATAATACCGCGCCACATAGCAGAACTTTAAAAGTGCTCATCATTGGA
AAACGTTCTTCGGGGCGAAAACTCTCAAGGATCTTACCGCTGTTGAGATCCAGTTCGATGTAACCCACTC
GTGCACCCAACTGATCTTCAGCATCTTTTACTTTCACCAGCGTTTCTGGGTGAGCAAAAACAGGAAGGCA
AAATGCCGCAAAAAAGGGAATAAGGGCGACACGGAAATGTTGAATACTCATACTCTTCCTTTTTCAATCA
TGATTGAAGCATTTATCAGGGTTATTGTCTCATGAGCGGATACATATTTGAATGTATTTAGAAAAATAAA
CAAATAGGTCATGACCAAAATCCCTTAACGTGAGTTTTCGTTCCACTGAGCGTCAGACCCCGTAGAAAAG
ATCAAAGGATCTTCTTGAGATCCTTTTTTTCTGCGCGTAATCTGCTGCTTGCAAACAAAAAAACCACCGC
TACCAGCGGTGGTTTGTTTGCCGGATCAAGAGCTACCAACTCTTTTTCCGAAGGTAACTGGCTTCAGCAG
AGCGCAGATACCAAATACTGTCCTTCTAGTGTAGCCGTAGTTAGGCCACCACTTCAAGAACTCTGTAGCA
CCGCCTACATACCTCGCTCTGCTAATCCTGTTACCAGTGGCTGCTGCCAGTGGCGATAAGTCGTGTCTTA
CCGGGTTGGACTCAAGACGATAGTTACCGGATAAGGCGCAGCGGTCGGGCTGAACGGGGGGTTCGTGCAC
ACAGCCCAGCTTGGAGCGAACGACCTACACCGAACTGAGATACCTACAGCGTGAGCTATGAGAAAGCGCC
ACGCTTCCCGAAGGGAGAAAGGCGGACAGGTATCCGGTAAGCGGCAGGGTCGGAACAGGAGAGCGCACGA
GGGAGCTTCCAGGGGGAAACGCCTGGTATCTTTATAGTCCTGTCGGGTTTCGCCACCTCTGACTTGAGCG
TCGATTTTTGTGATGCTCGTCAGGGGGGCGGAGCCTATGGAAAAACGCCAGCAACGCGGCCTTTTTACGG
TTCCTGGCCTTTTGCTGGCCTTTTGCTCACATGTTCTTTCCTGCGTTATCCCCTGATTCTGTGGATAACC
GTATTACCGCCTTTGAGTGAGCTGATACCGCTCGCCGCAGCCGAACGACCGAGCGCAGCGAGTCAGTGAG
CGAGGAAGCGGAAGAGCGCCTGATGCGGTATTTTCTCCTTACGCATCTGTGCGGTATTTCACACCGCAAT
GGTGCACTCTCAGTACAATCTGCTCTGATGCCGCATAGTTAAGCCAGTATACACTCCGCTATCGCTACGT
GACTGGGTCATGGCTGCGCCCCGACACCCGCCAACACCCGCTGACGCGCCCTGACGGGCTTGTCTGCTCC
CGGCATCCGCTTACAGACAAGCTGTGACCGTCTCCGGGAGCTGCATGTGTCAGAGGTTTTCACCGTCATC
ACCGAAACGCGCGAGGCAGCTGCGGTAAAGCTCATCAGCGTGGTCGTGAAGCGATTCACAGATGTCTGCC
TGTTCATCCGCGTCCAGCTCGTTGAGTTTCTCCAGAAGCGTTAATGTCTGGCTTCTGATAAAGCGGGCCA
TGTTAAGGGCGGTTTTTTCCTGTTTGGTCACTGATGCCTCCGTGTAAGGGGGATTTCTGTTCATGGGGGT
AATGATACCGATGAAACGAGAGAGGATGCTCACGATACGGGTTACTGATGATGAACATGCCCGGTTACTG
GAACGTTGTGAGGGTAAACAACTGGCGGTATGGATGCGGCGGGACCAGAGAAAAATCACTCAGGGTCAAT
GCCAGCGCTTCGTTAATACAGATGTAGGTGTTCCACAGGGTAGCCAGCAGCATCCTGCGATGCAGATCCG
GAACATAATGGTGCAGGGCGCTGACTTCCGCGTTTCCAGACTTTACGAAACACGGAAACCGAAGACCATT
CATGTTGTTGCTCAGGTCGCAGACGTTTTGCAGCAGCAGTCGCTTCACGTTCGCTCGCGTATCGGTGATT
CATTCTGCTAACCAGTAAGGCAACCCCGCCAGCCTAGCCGGGTCCTCAACGACAGGAGCACGATCATGCT
AGTCATGCCCCGCGCCCACCGGAAGGAGCTGACTGGGTTGAAGGCTCTCAAGGGCATCGGTCGAGATCCC
GGTGCCTAATGAGTGAGCTAACTTACATTAATTGCGTTGCGCTCACTGCCCGCTTTCCAGTCGGGAAACC
TGTCGTGCCAGCTGCATTAATGAATCGGCCAACGCGCGGGGAGAGGCGGTTTGCGTATTGGGCGCCAGGG
TGGTTTTTCTTTTCACCAGTGAGACGGGCAACAGCTGATTGCCCTTCACCGCCTGGCCCTGAGAGAGTTG
CAGCAAGCGGTCCACGCTGGTTTGCCCCAGCAGGCGAAAATCCTGTTTGATGGTGGTTAACGGCGGGATA
TAACATGAGCTGTCTTCGGTATCGTCGTATCCCACTACCGAGATGTCCGCACCAACGCGCAGCCCGGACT
CGGTAATGGCGCGCATTGCGCCCAGCGCCATCTGATCGTTGGCAACCAGCATCGCAGTGGGAACGATGCC
CTCATTCAGCATTTGCATGGTTTGTTGAAAACCGGACATGGCACTCCAGTCGCCTTCCCGTTCCGCTATC
GGCTGAATTTGATTGCGAGTGAGATATTTATGCCAGCCAGCCAGACGCAGACGCGCCGAGACAGAACTTA
ATGGGCCCGCTAACAGCGCGATTTGCTGGTGACCCAATGCGACCAGATGCTCCACGCCCAGTCGCGTACC
GTCTTCATGGGAGAAAATAATACTGTTGATGGGTGTCTGGTCAGAGACATCAAGAAATAACGCCGGAACA
TTAGTGCAGGCAGCTTCCACAGCAATGGCATCCTGGTCATCCAGCGGATAGTTAATGATCAGCCCACTGA
CGCGTTGCGCGAGAAGATTGTGCACCGCCGCTTTACAGGCTTCGACGCCGCTTCGTTCTACCATCGACAC
CACCACGCTGGCACCCAGTTGATCGGCGCGAGATTTAATCGCCGCGACAATTTGCGACGGCGCGTGCAGG
GCCAGACTGGAGGTGGCAACGCCAATCAGCAACGACTGTTTGCCCGCCAGTTGTTGTGCCACGCGGTTGG
GAATGTAATTCAGCTCCGCCATCGCCGCTTCCACTTTTTCCCGCGTTTTCGCAGAAACGTGGCTGGCCTG
GTTCACCACGCGGGAAACGGTCTGATAAGAGACACCGGCATACTCTGCGACATCGTATAACGTTACTGGT
TTCACATTCACCACCCTGAATTGACTCTCTTCCGGGCGCTATCATGCCATACCGCGAAAGGTTTTGCGCC
ATTCGATGGTGTCCGGGATCTCGACGCTCTCCCTTATGCGACTCCTGCATTAGGAAGCAGCCCAGTAGTA
GGTTGAGGCCGTTGAGCACCGCCGCCGCAAGGAATGGTGCATGCAAGGAGATGGCGCCCAACAGTCCCCC
GGCCACGGGGCCTGCCACCATACCCACGCCGAAACAAGCGCTCATGAGCCCGAAGTGGCGAGCCCGATCT
TCCCCATCGGTGATGTCGGCGATATAGGCGCCAGCAACCGCACCTGTGGCGCCGGTGATGCCGGCCACGA
TGCGTCCGGCGTAGAGGATCGAGATCGATCTCGATCCCGCGAAA
